>Addgene plasmid #62634 | pcDNA3.1-CHRFAM7A-YFP | addgene full sequence | sequence record 106727 | Addgene assembled full plasmid sequence
GACGGATCGGGAGATCTCCCGATCCCCTATGGTGCACTCTCAGTACAATCTGCTCTGATGCCGCATAGTT
AAGCCAGTATCTGCTCCCTGCTTGTGTGTTGGAGGTCGCTGAGTAGTGCGCGAGCAAAATTTAAGCTACA
ACAAGGCAAGGCTTGACCGACAATTGCATGAAGAATCTGCTTAGGGTTAGGCGTTTTGCGCTGCTTCGCG
ATGTACGGGCCAGATATACGCGTTGACATTGATTATTGACTAGTTATTAATAGTAATCAATTACGGGGTC
ATTAGTTCATAGCCCATATATGGAGTTCCGCGTTACATAACTTACGGTAAATGGCCCGCCTGGCTGACCG
CCCAACGACCCCCGCCCATTGACGTCAATAATGACGTATGTTCCCATAGTAACGCCAATAGGGACTTTCC
ATTGACGTCAATGGGTGGAGTATTTACGGTAAACTGCCCACTTGGCAGTACATCAAGTGTATCATATGCC
AAGTACGCCCCCTATTGACGTCAATGACGGTAAATGGCCCGCCTGGCATTATGCCCAGTACATGACCTTA
TGGGACTTTCCTACTTGGCAGTACATCTACGTATTAGTCATCGCTATTACCATGGTGATGCGGTTTTGGC
AGTACATCAATGGGCGTGGATAGCGGTTTGACTCACGGGGATTTCCAAGTCTCCACCCCATTGACGTCAA
TGGGAGTTTGTTTTGGCACCAAAATCAACGGGACTTTCCAAAATGTCGTAACAACTCCGCCCCATTGACG
CAAATGGGCGGTAGGCGTGTACGGTGGGAGGTCTATATAAGCAGAGCTCTCTGGCTAACTAGAGAACCCA
CTGCTTACTGGCTTATCGAAATTAATACGACTCACTATAGGGAGACCCAAGCTGGCTAGCGTTTAAACTT
AAGCTTGGTACCGAGCTCGGATCCACTAGTCCAGTGTGGTGGAATTGCCCTTCTCGGTGCCCCTTGCCAT
TTTCCAGCCGCGCTCCCACGAGGGTCACGGCGGCGGGGAGAGGTGGAGCCGCGAGAGCTCGGCCGGGGGC
CCCGCCTGGTGGTCGCGGCCATGACAGCGGCTCGGGACAGGCTCCTTTTCCGCGCCCCTCCCGCCGGAGG
TGAGGGGAAGATGTCCATGTCAGGGTTCAAGGCCAAACCGAAGTTACTGGCCTCTATCTTCCAGGAGAAC
CAGGAGCCACAGCCGCGGCTCACGCCCCACCGCAACATTAAGATTACAAGTGGACACCTGAGTCAGCAGG
ACCTGGAATCCCAGATGAGAGAGCTTATCTACACGACTCAGATCTTGTTGTCACCCCCATTATTGACAAT
CCAAAGGTGCAGAAAGCACTCTGACAAATAATGAAACAACCACCATCGGTTAAATTTGATGCAAAAATAT
TGCATCTACCAGCATTTTCAGTTCCAATTGCTAATCCAGCATTTGTGGATAGCTGCAAACTGTGATATTG
CTGATGAGCGCTTTGACGCCACATTCCACACTAACGTGTTGGTGAATTCTTCTGGGCATTGCCAGTACCT
GCCTCCAGGCATATTCAAGAGTTCCTGCTACATCGATGTACGCTGGTTTCCCTTTGATGTGCAGCACTGC
AAACTGAAGTTTGGGTCCTGGTCTTACGGAGGCTGGTCCTTGGATCTGCAGATGCAGGAGGCAGATATCA
GTGGCTATATCCCCAATGGAGAATGGGACCTAGTGGGAATCCCCGGCAAGAGGAGTGAAAGGTTCTATGA
GTGCTGCAAAGAGCCCTACCCTGATGTCACCTTCACAGTGACCATGCGCCGCAGGACACTCTACTATGGC
CTCAACCTGCTGATCCCCTGTGTGCTCATCTCCGCCCTCGCCCTGCTGGTGTTCCTGCTTCCTGCAGATT
CCGGGGAGAAGATTTCCCTGGGGATAACAGTCTTACTCTCTCTTACCGTCTTCATGCTGCTCGTGGCTGA
GATCATGCCCGCAACATCCGATTCGGTACCATTGATAGCCCAGTACTTCGCCAGCACCATGATCATCGTG
GGCCTCTCGGTGGTGGTGACGGTGATCGTGCTGCAGTACCACCACCACGACCCCGACGGGGGCAAGATGC
CCAAGTGGACCAGAGTCATCCTTCTGAACTGGTGCGCGTGGTTCCTGCGAATGAAGAGGCCCGGGGAGGA
CAAGGTGCGCCCGGCCTGCCAGCACAAGCAGCGGCGCTGCAGCCTGGCCAGTGTGGAGATGAGCGCCGTG
GCGCCGCCGCCCGCCAGCAACGGGAACCTGCTGTACATCGGCTTCCGCGGCCTGGACGGCGTGCACTGTG
TCCCGACCCCCGACTCTGGGGTAGTGTGTGGCCGCATGGCCTGCGCTGGCGCCATGGTGAGCAAGGGCGA
GGAGCTGTTCACCGGGGTGGTGCCCATCCTGGTCGAGCTGGACGGCGACGTAAACGGCCACAAGTTCAGC
GTGTCCGGCGAGGGCGAGGGCGATGCCACCTACGGCAAGCTGACCCTGAAGTTCATCTGCACCACCGGCA
AGCTGCCCGTGCCCTGGCCCACCCTCGTGACCACCTTCGGCTACGGCCTGCAGTGCTTCGCCCGCTACCC
CGACCACATGAAGCAGCACGACTTCTTCAAGTCCGCCATGCCCGAAGGCTACGTCCAGGAGCGCACCATC
TTCTTCAAGGACGACGGCAACTACAAGACCCGCGCCGAGGTGAAGTTCGAGGGCGACACCCTGGTGAACC
GCATCGAGCTGAAGGGCATCGACTTCAAGGAGGACGGCAACATCCTGGGGCACAAGCTGGAGTACAACTA
CAACAGCCACAACGTCTATATCATGGCCGACAAGCAGAAGAACGGCATCAAGGTGAACTTCAAGATCCGC
CACAACATCGAGGACGGCAGCGTGCAGCTCGCCGACCACTACCAGCAGAACACCCCCATCGGCGACGGCC
CCGTGCTGCTGCCCGACAACCACTACCTGAGCTACCAGTCCGCCCTGAGCAAAGACCCCAACGAGAAGCG
CGATCACATGGTCCTGCTGGAGTTCGTGACCGCCGCCGGGATCACTCTCGGCATGGACGAGCTGTACAAG
GCAGGCGCCTCCCCCACGCACGATGAGCACCTCCTGCACGGCGGGCAACCCCCCGAGGGGGACCCGGACT
TGGCCAAGATCCTGGAGGAGGTCCGCTACATTGCCAACCGCTTCCGCTGCCAGGACGAAAGCGAGGCGGT
CTGCAGCGAGTGGAAGTTCGCCGCCTGTGTGGTGGACCGCCTGTGCCTCATGGCCTTCTCGGTCTTCACC
ATCATCTGCACCATCGGCATCCTGATGTCGGCTCCCAACTTCGTGGAGGCCGTGTCCAAAGACTTTGCGT
AACCACGCCTGGTTCTGTACATGTGGAAAACTCACAGATGGGCAAGGAAGGGCAATTCTGCAGATATCCA
GCACAGTGGCGGCCGCTCGAGTCTAGAGGGCCCGTTTAAACCCGCTGATCAGCCTCGACTGTGCCTTCTA
GTTGCCAGCCATCTGTTGTTTGCCCCTCCCCCGTGCCTTCCTTGACCCTGGAAGGTGCCACTCCCACTGT
CCTTTCCTAATAAAATGAGGAAATTGCATCGCATTGTCTGAGTAGGTGTCATTCTATTCTGGGGGGTGGG
GTGGGGCAGGACAGCAAGGGGGAGGATTGGGAAGACAATAGCAGGCATGCTGGGGATGCGGTGGGCTCTA
TGGCTTCTGAGGCGGAAAGAACCAGCTGGGGCTCTAGGGGGTATCCCC
[124 nt withheld, positions 3759-3882]
C
[91 nt withheld, positions 3884-3974]
A
[49 nt withheld, positions 3976-4024]
CCTTTGACGTTGGAGTCCACGTTCTTT
[37 nt withheld, positions 4052-4088]
ACCCTATCTCGGTCTATTCTTTTGATTTATAAGGGATTTTGCCGATTTCGGCCTATTGGTTAAAAAATGA
GCTGATTTAACAAAAATTTAACGCGAATTAATTCTGTGGAATGTGTGTCAGTTAGGGTGTGGAAAGTCCC
CAGGCTCCCCAGCAGGCAGAAGTATGCAAAGCATGCATCTCAATTAGTCAGCAACCAGGTGTGGAAAGTC
CCCAGGCTCCCCAGCAGGCAGAAGTATGCAAAGCATGCATCTCAATTAGTCAGCAACCATAGTCCCGCCC
CTAACTCCGCCCATCCCGCCCCTAACTCCGCCCAGTTCCGCCCATTCTCCGCCCCATGGCTGACTAATTT
TTTTTATTTATGCAGAGGCCGAGGCCGCCTCTGCCTCTGAGCTATTCCAGAAGTAGTGAGGAGGCTTTTT
TGGAGGCCTAGGCTTTTGCAAAAAGCTCCCGGGAGCTTGTATATCCATTTTCGGATCTGATCAAGAGACA
GGATGAGGATCGTTTCGCATGATTGAACAAGATGGATTGCACGCAGGTTCTCCGGCCGCTTGGGTGGAGA
GGCTATTCGGCTATGACTGGGCACAACAGACAATCGGCTGCTCTGATGCCGCCGTGTTCCGGCTGTCAGC
GCAGGGGCGCCCGGTTCTTTTTGTCAAGACCGACCTGTCCGGTGCCCTGAATGAACTGCAGGACGAGGCA
GCGCGGCTATCGTGGCTGGCCACGACGGGCGTTCCTTGCGCAGCTGTGCTCGACGTTGTCACTGAAGCGG
GAAGGGACTGGCTGCTATTGGGCGAAGTGCCGGGGCAGGATCTCCTGTCATCTCACCTTGCTCCTGCCGA
GAAAGTATCCATCATGGCTGATGCAATGCGGCGGCTGCATACGCTTGATCCGGCTACCTGCCCATTCGAC
CACCAAGCGAAACATCGCATCGAGCGAGCACGTACTCGGATGGAAGCCGGTCTTGTCGATCAGGATGATC
TGGACGAAGAGCATCAGGGGCTCGCGCCAGCCGAACTGTTCGCCAGGCTCAAGGCGCGCATGCCCGACGG
CGAGGATCTCGTCGTGACCCATGGCGATGCCTGCTTGCCGAATATCATGGTGGAAAATGGCCGCTTTTCT
GGATTCATCGACTGTGGCCGGCTGGGTGTGGCGGACCGCTATCAGGACATAGCGTTGGCTACCCGTGATA
TTGCTGAAGAGCTTGGCGGCGAATGGGCTGACCGCTTCCTCGTGCTTTACGGTATCGCCGCTCCCGATTC
GCAGCGCATCGCCTTCTATCGCCTTCTTGACGAGTTCTTCTGAGCGGGACTCTGGGGTTCGAAATGACCG
ACCAAGCGACGCCCAACCTGCCATCACGAGATTTCGATTCCACCGCCGCCTTCTATGAAAGGTTGGGCTT
CGGAATCGTTTTCCGGGACGCCGGCTGGATGATCCTCCAGCGCGGGGATCTCATGCTGGAGTTCTTCGCC
CACCCCAACTTGTTTATTGCAGCTTATAATGGTTACAAATAAAGCAATAGCATCACAAATTTCACAAATA
AAGCATTTTTTTCACTGCATTCTAGTTGTGGTTTGTCCAAACTCATCAATGTATCTTATCATGTCTGTAT
ACCGTCGACCTCTAGCTAGAGCTTGGCGTAATCATGGTCATAGCTGTTTCCTGTGTGAAATTGTTATCCG
CTCACAATTCCACACAACATACGAGCCGGAAGCATAAAGTGTAAAGCCTGGGGTGCCTAATGAGTGAGCT
AACTCACATTAATTGCGTTGCGCTCACTGCCCGCTTTCCAGTCGGGAAACCTGTCGTGCCAGCTGCATTA
ATGAATCGGCCAACGCGCGGGGAGAGGCGGTTTGCGTATTGGGCGCTCTTCCGCTTCCTCGCTCACTGAC
TCGCTGCGCTCGGTCGTTCGGCTGCGGCGAGCGGTATCAGCTCACTCAAAGGCGGTAATACGGTTATCCA
CAGAATCAGGGGATAACGCAGGAAAGAACATGTGAGCAAAAGGCCAGCAAAAGGCCAGGAACCGTAAAAA
GGCCGCGTTGCTGGCGTTTTTCCATAGGCTCCGCCCCCCTGACGAGCATCACAAAAATCGACGCTCAAGT
CAGAGGTGGCGAAACCCGACAGGACTATAAAGATACCAGGCGTTTCCCCCTGGAAGCTCCCTCGTGCGCT
CTCCTGTTCCGACCCTGCCGCTTACCGGATACCTGTCCGCCTTTCTCCCTTCGGGAAGCGTGGCGCTTTC
TCATAGCTCACGCTGTAGGTATCTCAGTTCGGTGTAGGTCGTTCGCTCCAAGCTGGGCTGTGTGCACGAA
CCCCCCGTTCAGCCCGACCGCTGCGCCTTATCCGGTAACTATCGTCTTGAGTCCAACCCGGTAAGACACG
ACTTATCGCCACTGGCAGCAGCCACTGGTAACAGGATTAGCAGAGCGAGGTATGTAGGCGGTGCTACAGA
GTTCTTGAAGTGGTGGCCTAACTACGGCTACACTAGAAGAACAGTATTTGGTATCTGCGCTCTGCTGAAG
CCAGTTACCTTCGGAAAAAGAGTTGGTAGCTCTTGATCCGGCAAACAAACCACCGCTGGTAGCGGTTTTT
TTGTTTGCAAGCAGCAGATTACGCGCAGAAAAAAAGGATCTCAAGAAGATCCTTTGATCTTTTCTACGGG
GTCTGACGCTCAGTGGAACGAAAACTCACGTTAAGGGATTTTGGTCATGAGATTATCAAAAAGGATCTTC
ACCTAGATCCTTTTAAATTAAAAATGAAGTTTTAAATCAATCTAAAGTATATATGAGTAAACTTGGTCTG
ACAGTTACCAATGCTTAATCAGTGAGGCACCTATCTCAGCGATCTGTCTATTTCGTTCATCCATAGTTGC
CTGACTCCCCGTCGTGTAGATAACTACGATACGGGAGGGCTTACCATCTGGCCCCAGTGCTGCAATGATA
CCGCGAGACCCACGCTCACCGGCTCCAGATTTATCAGCAATAAACCAGCCAGCCGGAAGGGCCGAGCGCA
GAAGTGGTCCTGCAACTTTATCCGCCTCCATCCAGTCTATTAATTGTTGCCGGGAAGCTAGAGTAAGTAG
TTCGCCAGTTAATAGTTTGCGCAACGTTGTTGCCATTGCTACAGGCATCGTGGTGTCACGCTCGTCGTTT
GGTATGGCTTCATTCAGCTCCGGTTCCCAACGATCAAGGCGAGTTACATGATCCCCCATGTTGTGCAAAA
AAGCGGTTAGCTCCTTCGGTCCTCCGATCGTTGTCAGAAGTAAGTTGGCCGCAGTGTTATCACTCATGGT
TATGGCAGCACTGCATAATTCTCTTACTGTCATGCCATCCGTAAGATGCTTTTCTGTGACTGGTGAGTAC
TCAACCAAGTCATTCTGAGAATAGTGTATGCGGCGACCGAGTTGCTCTTGCCCGGCGTCAATACGGGATA
ATACCGCGCCACATAGCAGAACTTTAAAAGTGCTCATCATTGGAAAACGTTCTTCGGGGCGAAAACTCTC
AAGGATCTTACCGCTGTTGAGATCCAGTTCGATGTAACCCACTCGTGCACCCAACTGATCTTCAGCATCT
TTTACTTTCACCAGCGTTTCTGGGTGAGCAAAAACAGGAAGGCAAAATGCCGCAAAAAAGGGAATAAGGG
CGACACGGAAATGTTGAATACTCATACTCTTCCTTTTTCAATATTATTGAAGCATTTATCAGGGTTATTG
TCTCATGAGCGGATACATATTTGAATGTATTTAGAAAAATAAACAAATAGGGGTTCCGCGCACATTTCCC
CGAAAAGTGCCACCTGACGTC
Features (pLannotate 1.2.2; 22 found; start..end, strand, type, name):
     28..80      -  misc_feature   bom (fragment): basis of mobility region from pBR322
    235..614     +  enhancer       CMV enhancer: human cytomegalovirus immediate early enhancer
    615..818     +  promoter       CMV promoter: human cytomegalovirus (CMV) immediate early promoter
    814..847     +  LTR            5' LTR (truncated) (fragment): truncated 5' long terminal repeat (LTR) from HIV-1
    863..881     +  promoter       T7 promoter: promoter for bacteriophage T7 RNA polymerase
   1470..2162    +  CDS            CHRNA2 (fragment): ACHA2_HUMAN - Experimental evidence at protein level: Swiss-Prot protein existence level 1. After binding acetylcholine, the AChR responds by an extensive change in conformation that affects all subunits and leads to opening of an ion-conducting channel across the plasma membrane. From Homo sapiens (Human).
   2364..3080    +  CDS            EYFP: EYFP is a basic (constitutively fluorescent) green/yellow fluorescent protein published in 1996, derived from Aequorea victoria. It is reported to be a very rapidly-maturing weak dimer with high acid sensitivity.
   3081..3317    +  CDS            CHRNA2 (fragment): ACHA2_HUMAN - Experimental evidence at protein level: Swiss-Prot protein existence level 1. After binding acetylcholine, the AChR responds by an extensive change in conformation that affects all subunits and leads to opening of an ion-conducting channel across the plasma membrane. From Homo sapiens (Human).
   3489..3713    +  polyA_signal   bGH poly(A) signal: bovine growth hormone polyadenylation signal
   3717..3738    +  promoter       SV40 promoter (fragment): SV40 enhancer and early promoter
   3759..4187    +  rep_origin     f1 ori (sequence partly withheld): f1 bacteriophage origin of replication; arrow indicates direction of (+) strand synthesis
   4201..4530    +  promoter       SV40 promoter: SV40 enhancer and early promoter
   4597..5388    +  CDS            neo: KKA2_KLEPN - Also known as kan, nptII. Experimental evidence at protein level: Swiss-Prot protein existence level 1. Resistance to kanamycin, neomycin, paromomycin, ribostamycin, butirosin and gentamicin B. From Klebsiella pneumoniae.
   5412..5570    +  CDS            ble (fragment): BLE_KLEPN - Experimental evidence at protein level: Swiss-Prot protein existence level 1. Binding protein with a strong affinity to the bleomycin family of antibiotics. Binds to CL990; an antimitotic-antibiotic compound. From Klebsiella pneumoniae.
   5565..5686    +  polyA_signal   SV40 poly(A) signal: SV40 polyadenylation signal
   5759..5775    -  protein_bind   lac operator: The lac repressor binds to the lac operator to inhibit transcription in E. coli. This inhibition can be relieved by adding lactose or isopropyl-β-D-thiogalactopyranoside (IPTG). lac repressor encoded by lacI
   5783..5813    -  promoter       lac promoter: promoter for the E. coli lac operon
   5828..5849    -  protein_bind   CAP binding site: CAP binding activates transcription in the presence of cAMP. E. coli catabolite activator protein
   5862..5954    -  CDS            lacI (fragment): lac repressor; lacI; The lac repressor binds to the lac operator to inhibit transcription in E. coli. This inhibition can be relieved by adding lactose or isopropyl-β-D-thiogalactopyranoside (IPTG).
   6137..6722    -  rep_origin     ori: high-copy-number ColE1/pMB1/pBR322/pUC origin of replication
   6893..7753    -  CDS            AmpR: β-lactamase; bla; confers resistance to ampicillin, carbenicillin, and related antibiotics
   7754..7858    -  promoter       AmpR promoter: bla
