[The description below was written by a language model from this plasmid's Addgene catalogue record and pLannotate feature annotations shown in this document.]
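Description:
pcDNA3.1-CHRFAM7A-YFP is a mammalian expression plasmid built on the Invitrogen pcDNA3.1 backbone and used to produce a fluorescently labelled form of human CHRFAM7A, the partially duplicated alpha7 neuronal nicotinic acetylcholine receptor gene (also called dupα7 or dhAlpha7). It is maintained in E. coli as a high-copy plasmid through a ColE1/pUC-type origin with ampicillin selection from the AmpR (β-lactamase) cassette. An f1 origin is also present.

Expression is driven by the CMV immediate-early enhancer and promoter and terminated by the bovine growth hormone polyadenylation signal. A T7 promoter lies just upstream of the insert. Rather than being attached to a terminus, the EYFP coding sequence is placed inside the receptor open reading frame, within the intracellular loop between transmembrane segments M3 and M4. In the feature table, EYFP is accordingly flanked by two nicotinic receptor fragments. The annotation software labels these as CHRNA2 by homology, but the catalogue entry identifies the insert as CHRFAM7A. The insert was cloned through EcoRI sites that were destroyed in the process.

The two sources disagree on the mammalian selection marker. The catalogue lists hygromycin, whereas the annotated sequence shows an SV40 promoter driving neo (neomycin/G418 resistance) with an SV40 poly(A) signal, and no hygromycin resistance gene is annotated.

The construct is intended for transfecting mammalian cells to express the fluorescently tagged subunit. The associated publication indicates it was used to examine whether the duplicated subunit assembles with full-length alpha7 into functional nicotinic receptors.
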