Addgene plasmid #62634: pcDNA3.1-CHRFAM7A-YFP
Purpose: mammalian expression of human duplicated Alpha7 (CHRFAM7A) with YFP fused into M3-M4 loop
Depositing lab: Henry Lester. Depositing organization: California Institute of Technology. Publication: The duplicated alpha7 subunits assemble and form functional nicotinic receptors with the full-length alpha7. Wang Y, Xiao C, Indersmitten T, Freedman R, Leonard S, Lester HA. J Biol Chem. 2014 Sep 19;289(38):26451-63. doi: 10.1074/jbc.M114.582858. Epub 2014 Jul 23. PubMed 25056953.
Backbone
  Vector backbone: pcDNA3.1
  Backbone manufacturer: Invitrogen
  Backbone size w/o insert (bp): 5600
  Vector type: Mammalian Expression
  Selectable markers: Hygromycin
Growth in bacteria
  Bacterial resistance: Ampicillin, 100 μg/mL
  Growth temperature: 37°C
  Growth strain: Top10
  Copy number: High Copy
Gene/Insert
  Gene/Insert name: CHRFAM7A (alt names: dhAlpha7; Human Alpha7 neuronal nicotinic acetylcholine receptor gene with partial duplication)
  Species: H. sapiens (human)
  Mutation: YFP inserted in M3-M4 loop
  Entrez Gene: CHRFAM7A (a.k.a. CHRNA7, CHRNA7-DR1, D-10, NACHRA7)
  Promoter: CMV
  Cloning method: Restriction Enzyme; 5′ cloning site EcoRI (destroyed during cloning); 3′ cloning site EcoRI (destroyed during cloning)
  Sequencing primers: 5′ CMV-F; 3′ BGH Reverse
Terms and licenses: Academic/Nonprofit Terms; Industry Terms: Not Available to Industry
How to cite: pcDNA3.1-CHRFAM7A-YFP was a gift from Henry Lester (Addgene plasmid # 62634 ; http://n2t.net/addgene:62634 ; RRID:Addgene_62634)
