>Addgene plasmid #62634 | pcDNA3.1-CHRFAM7A-YFP | addgene partial sequence | sequence record 106066 | CMV-F 5'-CGCAAATGGGCGGTAGGCGTG-3'
CTATATAAGCAGAGCTCTCTGGCTAACTAGAGAACCCACTGCTTACTGGCTTATCGAAATTAATACGACT
CACTATAGGGAGACCCAAGCTGGCTAGCGTTTAAACTTAAGCTTGGTACCGAGCTCGGATCCACTAGTCC
AGTGTGGTGGAATTGCCCTTCTCGGTGCCCCTTGCCATTTTCCAGCCGCGCTCCCACGAGGGTCACGGCG
GCGGGGAGAGGTGGAGCCGCGAGAGCTCGGCCGGGGGCCCCGCCTGGTGGTCGCGGCCATGACAGCGGCT
CGGGACAGGCTCCTTTTCCGCGCCCCTCCCGCCGGAGGTGAGGGGAAGATGTCCATGTCAGGGTTCAAGG
CCAAACCGAAGTTACTGGCCTCTATCTTCCAGGAGAACCAGGAGCCACAGCCGCGGCTCACGCCCCACCG
CAACATTAAGATTACAAGTGGACACCTGAGTCAGCAGGACCTGGAATCCCAGATGAGAGAGCTTATCTAC
ACGACTCAGATCTTGTTGTCACCCCCATTATTGACAATCCAAAGGTGCAGAAAGCACTCTGACAAATAAT
GAAACAACCACCATCGGTTAAATTTGATGCAAAAATATTGCATCTACCAGCATTTTCAGTTCCAATTGCT
AATCCAGCATTTGTGGATAGCTGCAAACTGTGATATTGCTGATGAGCGCTTTGACGCCACATTCCACACT
AACGTGTTGGTGAATTCTTCTGGGCATTGCCAGTACCTGCCTCCAGGCATATTCAAGAGTTCCTGCTACA
TCGATGTACGCTGGTTTCCCTTTGATGTGCAGCACTGCAAACTGAAGTTTGGGTCCTGGTCTTACGGAGG
CTGGTCCTTGGATCTGCAGATGCAGGAGGCAGATATCAGTGGCTATATCCCCAATGGAGAATGGGACCTA
GTGGGAATCCCCGGCAAGAGGAGTGAAAGGTTCTATGAGTGCTGCAAAGAGCCCTACCCTGATGTCACCT
TCACAGTGACCATGCGCCGCAGGACACTCTACTATGGCCTCAACCTGCTGATCCCCTGTGTG
