>Addgene plasmid #62634 | pcDNA3.1-CHRFAM7A-YFP | addgene partial sequence | sequence record 106067 | BGH-rev 5'-TAGAAGGCACAGTCGAGG-3'
GGGCCCTCTAGACTCGAGCGGCCGCCACTGTGCTGGATATCTGCAGAATTGCCCTTCCTTGCCCATCTGT
GAGTTTTCCACATGTACAGAACCAGGCGTGGTTACGCAAAGTCTTTGGACACGGCCTCCACGAAGTTGGG
AGCCGACATCAGGATGCCGATGGTGCAGATGATGGTGAAGACCGAGAAGGCCATGAGGCACAGGCGGTCC
ACCACACAGGCGGCGAACTTCCACTCGCTGCAGACCGCCTCGCTTTCGTCCTGGCAGCGGAAGCGGTTGG
CAATGTAGCGGACCTCCTCCAGGATCTTGGCCAAGTCCGGGTCCCCCTCGGGGGGTTGCCCGCCGTGCAG
GAGGTGCTCATCGTGCGTGGGGGAGGCGCCTGCCTTGTACAGCTCGTCCATGCCGAGAGTGATCCCGGCG
GCGGTCACGAACTCCAGCAGGACCATGTGATCGCGCTTCTCGTTGGGGTCTTTGCTCAGGGCGGACTGGT
AGCTCAGGTAGTGGTTGTCGGGCAGCAGCACGGGGCCGTCGCCGATGGGGGTGTTCTGCTGGTAGTGGTC
GGCGAGCTGCACGCTGCCGTCCTCGATGTTGTGGCGGATCTTGAAGTTCACCTTGATGCCGTTCTTCTGC
TTGTCGGCCATGATATAGACGTTGTGGCTGTTGTAGTTGTACTCCAGCTTGTGCCCCAGGATGTTGCCGT
CCTCCTTGAAGTCGATGCCCTTCAGCTCGATGCGGTTCACCAGGGTGTCGCCCTCGAACTTCACCTCGGC
GCGGGTCTTGTAGTTGCCGTCGTCCTTGAAGAAGATGGTGCGCTCCTGGACGTAGCCTTCGGGCATGGCG
GACTTGAAGAAGTCGTGCTGCTTCATGTGGTCGGGGTAGCGGGCGAAGCACTGCA
