>Addgene plasmid #62634 | pcDNA3.1-CHRFAM7A-YFP | addgene partial sequence | sequence record 106724 | EXFP-R 5'-GTCTTGTAGTTGCCGTCGTC-3'
GCGCTCCTGGACGTAGCCTTCGGGCATGGCGGACTTGAAGAAGTCGTGCTGCTTCATGTGGTCGGGGTAG
CGGGCGAAGCACTGCAGGCCGTAGCCGAAGGTGGTCACGAGGGTGGGCCAGGGCACGGGCAGCTTGCCGG
TGGTGCAGATGAACTTCAGGGTCAGCTTGCCGTAGGTGGCATCGCCCTCGCCCTCGCCGGACACGCTGAA
CTTGTGGCCGTTTACGTCGCCGTCCAGCTCGACCAGGATGGGCACCACCCCGGTGAACAGCTCCTCGCCC
TTGCTCACCATGGCGCCAGCGCAGGCCATGCGGCCACACACTACCCCAGAGTCGGGGGTCGGGACACAGT
GCACGCCGTCCAGGCCGCGGAAGCCGATGTACAGCAGGTTCCCGTTGCTGGCGGGCGGCGGCGCCACGGC
GCTCATCTCCACACTGGCCAGGCTGCAGCGCCGCTGCTTGTGCTGGCAGGCCGGGCGCACCTTGTCCTCC
CCGGGCCTCTTCATTCGCAGGAACCACGCGCACCAGTTCAGAAGGATGACTCTGGTCCACTTGGGCATCT
TGCCCCCGTCGGGGTCGTGGTGGTGGTACTGCAGCACGATCACCGTCACCACCACCGAGAGGCCCACGAT
GATCATGGTGCTGGCGAAGTACTGGGCTATCAATGGTACCGAATCGGATGTTGCGGGCATGATCTCAGCC
ACGAGCAGCATGAAGACGGTAAGAGAGAGTAAGACTGTTATCCCCAGGGAAATCTTCTCCCCGGAATCTG
CAGGAAGCAGGAACACCAGCAGGGCGAGGGCGGAGATGAGCACACAGGGGATCAGCAGGTTGAGGCCATA
GTAGAGTGTCCTGCGGCGCATGGTCACTGTGAAGGTGACATCAGGGTAGGGCTCTTTGCAGCACTCATAG
AACCTT
